>Addgene plasmid #100266 | pEV_S | addgene full sequence | sequence record 193235 | Addgene NGS Result
GGGAGCTTCCAGGGGGAAACGCCTGGTATCTTTATAGTCCTGTCGGGTTTCGCCACCTCTGACTTGAGCG
TCGATTTTTGTGATGCTCGTCAGGGGGGCGGAGCCTATGGAAAAACGCCAGCAACGCGGCCTTTTTACGG
TTCCTGGCCTTTTGCTGGCCTTTTGCTCACATGTTCTTTCCTGCGTTATCCCCTGATTCTGTGGATAACC
GTATTACCGCCTTTGAGTGAGCTGATACCGCTCGCCGCAGCCGAACGACCGAGCGCAGCGAGTCAGTGAG
CGAGGAAGCGGAAGAGCGCCTGATGCGGTATTTTCTCCTTACGCATCTGTGCGGTATTTCACACCGCATA
TGGTGCACTCTCAGTACAATCTGCTCTGATGCCGCATAGTTAAGCCAGTATACACTCCGCTATCGCTACG
TGACTGGGTCATGGCTGCGCCCCGACACCCGCCAACACCCGCTGACGCGCCCTGACGGGCTTGTCTGCTC
CCGGCATCCGCTTACAGACAAGCTGTGACCGTCTCCGGGAGCTGCATGTGTCAGAGGTTTTCACCGTCAT
CACCGAAACGCGCGAGGCAGCAGATCAATTCGCGCGCGAAGGCGAAGCGGCATGCATTTACGTTGACACC
ATCGAATGGTGCAAAACCTTTCGCGGTATGGCATGATAGCGCCCGGAAGAGAGTCAATTCAGGGTGGTGA
ATGTGAAACCAGTAACGTTATACGATGTCGCAGAGTATGCCGGTGTCTCTTATCAGACCGTTTCCCGCGT
GGTGAACCAGGCCAGCCACGTTTCTGCGAAAACGCGGGAAAAAGTGGAAGCGGCGATGGCGGAGCTGAAT
TACATTCCCAACCGCGTGGCACAACAACTGGCGGGCAAACAGTCGTTGCTGATTGGCGTTGCCACCTCCA
GTCTGGCCCTGCACGCGCCGTCGCAAATTGTCGCGGCGATTAAATCTCGCGCCGATCAACTGGGTGCCAG
CGTGGTGGTGTCGATGGTAGAACGAAGCGGCGTCGAAGCCTGTAAAGCGGCGGTGCACAATCTTCTCGCG
CAACGCGTCAGTGGGCTGATCATTAACTATCCGCTGGATGACCAGGATGCCATTGCTGTGGAAGCTGCCT
GCACTAATGTTCCGGCGTTATTTCTTGATGTCTCTGACCAGACACCCATCAACAGTATTATTTTCTCCCA
TGAAGACGGTACGCGACTGGGCGTGGAGCATCTGGTCGCATTGGGTCACCAGCAAATCGCGCTGTTAGCG
GGCCCATTAAGTTCTGTCTCGGCGCGTCTGCGTCTGGCTGGCTGGCATAAATATCTCACTCGCAATCAAA
TTCAGCCGATAGCGGAACGGGAAGGCGACTGGAGTGCCATGTCCGGTTTTCAACAAACCATGCAAATGCT
GAATGAGGGCATCGTTCCCACTGCGATGCTGGTTGCCAACGATCAGATGGCGCTGGGCGCAATGCGCGCC
ATTACCGAGTCCGGGCTGCGCGTTGGTGCGGATATCTCGGTAGTGGGATACGACGATACCGAAGACAGCT
CATGTTATATCCCGCCGTTAACCACCATCAAACAGGATTTTCGCCTGCTGGGGCAAACCAGCGTGGACCG
CTTGCTGCAACTCTCTCAGGGCCAGGCGGTGAAGGGCAATCAGCTGTTGCCCGTCTCACTGGTGAAAAGA
AAAACCACCCTGGCGCCCAATACGCAAACCGCCTCTCCCCGCGCGTTGGCCGATTCATTAATGCAGCTGG
CACGACAGGTTTCCCGACTGGAAAGCGGGCAGTGAGCGCAACGCAATTAATGTAAGTTAGCGCGAATTGA
TCTGGTTTGACAGCTTATCATCGACTGCACGGTGCACCAATGCTTCTGGCGTCAGGCAGCCATCGGAAGC
TGTGGTATGGCTGTGCAGGTCGTAAATCACTGCATAATTCGTGTCGCTCAAGGCGCACTCCCGTTCTGGA
TAATGTTTTTTGCGCCGACATCATAACGGTTCTGGCAAATATTCTGAAATGAGCTGTTTACAATTAATCA
TCCGGCTCGTATAATGTGTGGAATTGTGAGCGGATAACAATTTCACACAGGAAACAGACACTAGTATGAA
AACTACGCATACCTCCCTCCCCTTTGCCGGACATACGCTGCATTTTGTTGAGTTCGATCCGGCGAATTTT
TGTGAGCAGGATTTACTCTGGCTGCCGCACTACGCACAACTGCAACACGCTGGACGTAAACGTAAAACAG
AGCATTTAGCCGGACGGATCGCTGCTGTTTATGCTTTGCGGGAATATGGCTATAAATGTGTGCCCGCAAT
CGGCGAGCTACGCCAACCTGTCTGGCCTGCGGAGGTATACGGCAGTATTAGCCACTGTGGGACTACGGCA
TTAGCCGTGGTATCTCGTCAACCGATTGGCATTGATATAGAAGAAATTTTTTCTGTACAAACCGCAAGAG
AATTGACAGACAACATTATTACACCAGCGGAACACGAGCGACTCGCAGACTGCGGTTTAGCCTTTTCTCT
GGCGCTGACACTGGCATTTTCCGCCAAAGAGAGCGCATTTAAGGCAAGTGAGATCCAAACTGATGCAGGT
TTTCTGGACTATCAGATAATTAGCTGGAATAAACAGCAGGTCATCATTCATCGTGAGAATGAGATGTTTG
CTGTGCACTGGCAGATAAAAGAAAAGATAGTCATAACGCTGTGCCAACACGATTAACATTAAAGAGGAGA
AAGGTACCATGGATACGTCACTGGCTGAGGAAGTACAGCAGACCATGGCAACACTTGCGCCCAATCGCTT
TTTCTTTATGTCGCCGTACCGCAGTTTTACGACGTCAGGATGTTTCGCCCGCTTCGATGAACCGGCTGTG
AACGGGGATTCGCCCGACAGTCCCTTCCAGCAAAAACTCGCCGCGCTGTTTGCCGATGCCAAAGCGCAGG
GCATCAAAAATCCGGTGATGGTCGGGGCGATTCCCTTCGATCCACGTCAGCCTTCGTCGCTGTATATTCC
TGAATCCTGGCAGTCGTTCTCCCGTCAGGAAAAACAAGCTTCCGCACGCCGTTTCACCCGCAGCCAGTCG
CTGAATGTGGTGGAACGCCAGGCAATTCCGGAGCAAACCACGTTTGAACAGATGGTTGCCCGCGCCGCCG
CACTTACCGCCACGCCGCAGGTCGACAAAGTGGTGTTGTCACGGTTGATTGATATCACCACTGACGCCGC
CATTGATAGTGGCGTATTGCTGGAACGGTTGATTGCGCAAAACCCGGTTAGTTACAACTTCCATGTTCCG
CTGGCTGATGGTGGCGTCCTGCTGGGGGCCAGCCCGGAACTGCTGCTACGTAAAGACGGCGAGCGTTTTA
GCTCCATTCCGTTAGCCGGTTCCGCGCGTCGTCAGCCGGATGAAGTGCTCGATCGCGAAGCAGGTAATCG
TCTGCTGGCGTCAGAAAAAGATCGCCATGAACATGAACTGGTGACTCAGGCGATGAAAGAGGTACTGCGC
GAACGCAGTAGTGAGTTACACGTTCCTTCTTCTCCACAGCTGATCACCACGCCGACGCTGTGGCATCTCG
CAACTCCCTTTGAAGGTAAAGCGAATTCGCAAGAAAACGCACTGACTCTGGCCTGTCTGCTGCATCCGAC
CCCCGCGCTGAGCGGTTTCCCGCATCAGGCCGCGACCCAGGTTATTGCTGAACTGGAACCGTTCGACCGC
GAACTGTTTGGCGGCATTGTGGGTTGGTGTGACAGCGAAGGTAACGGCGAATGGGTGGTGACCATCCGCT
GCGCGAAGCTGCGGGAAAATCAGGTGCGTCTGTTTGCCGGAGCGGGGATTGTGCCTGCGTCGTCACCGTT
GGGTGAGTGGCGCGAAACAGGCGTCAAACTTTCTACCATGTTGAACGTTTTTGGATTGCATTAAGGAGCG
AGGATGAGCATTCCATTCACCCGCTGGCCGGAAGAGTTTGCCCGTCGCTATCGGGAAAAAGGCTACTGGC
AGGATTTGCCGCTGACCGACATTCTGACGCGACATGCTGCGAGTGACAGCATCGCGGTTATCGACGGCGA
GCGACAGTTGAGTTATCGGGAGCTGAATCAGGAGGCGGATAACCTCGCGTGTAGTTTACGCCGTCAGGGC
ATTAAACCTGGTGAAACCGCGCTGGTACAACTGGGTAACGTCGCTGAATTGTATATTACCTTTTTCGCGC
TGCTGAAACTGGGCGTTGCGCCGGTGCTGGCGTTGTTCAGCCATCAGCGTAGTGAACTGAACGCCTATGC
CAGCCAGATTGAACCCGCATTGCTGATTGCCGATCGCCAACATGCGCTGTTTAGCGGGGATGATTTCCTC
AATACTTTCGTCACAGAACATTCCTCCATTCGCGTGGTGCAACTGCTCAACGACAGCGGTGAGCATAACT
TGCAGGATGCGATTAACCATCCGGCTGAGGATTTTACTGCCACGCCATCACCTGCTGATGAAGTGGCCTA
TTTCCAGCTTTCCGGTGGCACCACCGGCACACCGAAACTGATCCCGCGCACTCATAACGACTACTACTAC
AGCGTGCGTCGTAGCGTCGAGATTTGTCAGTTCACACAACAGACACGCTACCTGTGCGCGATCCCGGCGG
CTCATAACTACGCCATGAGTTCGCCAGGATCGCTGGGCGTCTTTCTTGCCGGAGGAACGGTTGTTCTGGC
GGCCGATCCCAGCGCCACGCTCTGTTTCCCATTGATTGAAAAACATCAGGTTAACGTTACCGCGCTGGTG
CCACCCGCAGTCAGCCTGTGGTTGCAGGCGCTGATCGAAGGCGAAAGCCGGGCGCAGCTTGCCTCGCTGA
AACTGTTACAGGTCGGCGGCGCACGTCTTTCTGCCACCCTTGCGGCGCGTATTCCCGCTGAGATTGGCTG
TCAGTTGCAGCAGGTGTTTGGCATGGCGGAAGGGCTGGTGAACTACACCCGACTTGATGATAGCGCGGAG
AAAATTATCCATACCCAGGGTTACCCAATGTGTCCGGATGACGAAGTATGGGTTGCCGATGCCGAAGGAA
ATCCACTGCCGCAAGGGGAAGTCGGACGCCTGATGACGCGCGGGCCGTACACCTTCCGCGGCTATTACAA
AAGTCCACAGCACAATGCCAGCGCCTTTGATGCCAACGGTTTTTACTGTTCCGGCGATCTGATCTCTATT
GATCCAGAGGGTTACATCACCGTGCAGGGGCGCGAGAAAGATCAGATTAACCGTGGCGGCGAGAAGATCG
CTGCCGAAGAGATCGAAAACCTGCTGCTGCGCCACCCGGCGGTGATCTACGCCGCACTGGTGAGCATGGA
AGATGAGCTGATGGGCGAAAAAAGCTGCGCTTATCTGGTGGTAAAAGAGCCGCTGCGCGCGGTGCAGGTG
CGTCGTTTCCTGCGTGAACAGGGTATTGCCGAATTTAAATTACCGGATCGCGTGGAGTGTGTGGATTCAC
TTCCGCTGACGGCGGTCGGGAAAGTCGATAAAAAACAATTACGTCAGTGGCTGGCGTCACGCGCATCAGC
CTGAAGGAGAGAACACGATGGCTATTCCAAAATTACAGGCTTACGCACTGCCGGAGTCTCACGATATTCC
GCAGAATAAAGTTGACTGGGCCTTTGAACCGCAACGTGCCGCGTTGTTAATCCATGATATGCAGGACTAT
TTTGTCAGCTTCTGGGGCGAGAACTGCCCGATGATGGAGCAGGTGATCGCGAATATTGCTGCGCTGCGCG
ACTACTGCAAACAGCACAATATCCCGGTTTATTACACCGCCCAGCCGAAAGAGCAGAGCGATGAAGATCG
GGCGCTGTTGAATGATATGTGGGGGCCGGGCTTGACCCGCTCGCCGGAACAGCAAAAGGTGGTGGATCGC
CTGACGCCAGATGCCGACGACACGGTGCTGGTGAAGTGGCGCTACAGCGCGTTTCATCGTTCTCCGCTGG
AGCAAATGCTGAAAGAGAGTGGACGTAACCAGCTGATTATTACCGGGGTATATGCCCACATTGGCTGTAT
GACCACCGCAACCGACGCATTTATGCGCGATATTAAACCGTTTATGGTGGCGGATGCGCTGGCCGATTTC
AGCCGTGACGAGCATTTGATGTCGCTGAAATATGTGGCCGGACGTTCTGGCCGGGTGGTGATGACTGAAG
AATTACTGCCAGCACCTATCCCCGCCAGCAAAGCGGCGCTGCGTGAGGTGATCCTGCCGTTGCTGGACGA
GTCCGATGAACCGTTCGATGACGACAACCTGATCGACTACGGTCTGGATTCGGTGCGCATGATGGCGCTG
GCGGCGCGCTGGCGCAAAGTGCATGGTGATATCGACTTTGTCATGCTGGCGAAAAACCCGACCATCGACG
CCTGGTGGAAGCTACTCTCCCGCGAGGTGAAATAATGGATTTCAGCGGTAAAAATGTCTGGGTAACCGGC
GCAGGTAAAGGTATCGGCTACGCCACGGCGCTGGCGTTTGTTGAGGCGGGAGCGAAAGTTACAGGTTTTG
ATCAAGCGTTCACTCAGGAGCAATATCCCTTTGCGACCGAAGTGATGGATGTTGCCGACGCTGCGCAGGT
CGCGCAAGTGTGTCAGCGACTGTTAGCTGAAACGGAGCGACTGGACGCGCTGGTCAATGCGGCGGGAATT
TTACGCATGGGCGCGACCGATCAGCTCAGTAAAGAGGACTGGCAGCAGACTTTTGCGGTTAACGTCGGCG
GTGCGTTTAACCTGTTCCAGCAAACCATGAACCAGTTTCGCCGTCAGCGGGGCGGGGCGATTGTCACTGT
GGCGTCCGACGCCGCGCACACGCCGCGTATTGGCATGAGTGCTTATGGCGCATCGAAAGCGGCGCTGAAA
AGCCTGGCGTTGAGCGTCGGGCTGGAACTGGCGGGTAGCGGCGTGCGCTGTAATGTGGTTTCGCCTGGCT
CCACCGACACCGATATGCGACGCACGCTGTGGGTGAGCGATGACGCCGAAGAACAGCGTATTCGCGGCTT
TGGCGAGCAGTTTAAACTCGGCATTCCGCTGGGGAAAATCGCCCGTCCACAAGAGATCGCCAACACGATT
TTGTTCCTCGCCTCTGACCTCGCCAGCCATATTACCCTACAGGATATTGTGGTCGATGGCGGCTCAACGC
TGGGGGCATAACATTAAAGAGGAGAAAGGTACCGTGTCTATGTTATTGGCTCAAAAGCCTTTTTGGCAGC
GCCATCTGGCTTATCCTCACATTAATCTCGACACCGTTGCCCATTCGCTACGCCTGACAGGGCCTTTAGA
TACCACACTTTTGCTGCGCGCATTGCATTTAACCGTCAGTGAGATAGATCTGTTCCGTGCTCGCTTTTCT
GCGCAAGGTGAGCTGTATTGGCACCCATTTTCTCCGCCTATCGACTATCAAGACCTCAGCATCCACCTTG
AAGCAGAACCTTTAGCTTGGCGGCAAATAGAGCAGGATTTACAGCGCTCAAGCACACTGATTGACGCGCC
AATAACGAGCCATCAAGTGTATCGTTTGTCACACAGTGAGCACCTTATCTATACCCGTGCGCACCACATT
GTGCTGGACGGTTATGGCATGATGCTGTTTGAGCAGCGCCTCAGCCAACATTACCAATCCTTGCTCAGTG
GGCAGACGCCAACTGCCGCGTTTAAACCTTATCAATCCTATCTGGAAGAAGAGGCGGCTTATCTTACCAG
CCATCGCTACTGGCAAGATAAGCAGTTTTGGCAAGGCTATTTACGCGAAGCTCCCGACTTAACGCTCACC
TCTGCAACCTATGATCCTCAACTTAGTCATGCCGTGAGCCTCTCTTACACACTCAATAGCCAACTCAACC
ATTTGTTACTCAAGCTCGCTAACGCGAATCAGATTGGCTGGCCTGATGCCTTAGTCGCGCTGTGCGCGCT
CTATTTGGAATCGGCTGAACCTGATGCGCCTTGGCTGTGGCTGCCCTTTATGAACCGATGGGGCAGCGTG
GCCGCTAATGTGCCCGGTTTAATGGTTAACTCGCTGCCCTTGCTGCGTCTTTCTGCGCAGCAAACCTCGC
TCGGCAACTACCTTAAACAGTCAGGGCAAGCGATACGCTCACTCTATTTGCATGGCCGCTATCGAATTGA
ACAAATCGAACAAGATCAAGGGCTAAATGCTGAGCAAAGTTATTTTATGAGCCCATTTATCAATATTTTG
CCTTTTGAATCCCCACACTTTGCTGATTGCCAGACTGAGCTCAAGGTGCTGGCTTCAGGCTCTGCAGAAG
GGATTAATTTTACCTTTCGTGGCTCACCCCAGCATGAACTCTGTCTAGACATCACCGCAGATTTAGCCAG
CTACCCGCAATCCCACTGGCAAAGTCATTGCGAGCGGTTTCCACGTTTTTTCGAGCAGTTACTCGCCCGT
TTCCAACAGGTGGAGCAAGATGTTGCACGCCTACTCGCAGAGCCTGCGGCATTGGCAGCCACCACCTCCA
CACGGGCTATCGCCAGTTGACATTAAAGAGGAGAAAGGTACCATGAAAGAAATGACAGCAATGCAAGCGG
CTTATTGGCTAGGGCGTCAACACGACTGCTTGCTCGATGGTGTGGCCGCGCATCTCTACGCCGAATTTGA
TGGTCAAGCATTAAATCGACAGGCGCTAACGGAAGCGGTACGTGCGCTGTACGCGAAACATCCCATGTTA
CGTTTAGCGATCACCAAGGATGGACAGCAGAAGATCTTGCCGCTCTCAACTTTCCATCAGCTTAAAGTGG
ATGACCTATCACAATGGAAGCCAGATGAGGTGGAGTCTTTTGTGCATACTAAGCGCCAGCGAATGACCCA
CCAGATGCTCGATTTAACTCAGGGAAACCCGATTGAGATCAGCTTGACTCTGTTGCCTGAGGGCAAACAC
CGATTACACATTGATGCGGATATGATTGCGTGTGATGCACAAAGTTTTCGGCTGTTGGTGGACGATCTCA
CCTCACTCTATTTAGAGGCCATAGAGCATCGATTAGAGATCATTGAGTCTGATGTGGTGACTTTTTTCCA
ATATCTTGATGCTCAGCAAGCCGATCGTGCTTTGGCAAAACGCAAAGAGGTGGATAAGAAATGGTGGCAA
GAGCGTCTTGCGACGATTCCCGCCGAGCCAAGTTTGCCTTATCAACCCGTACCAACCGACGCCGTTAGCG
CAAACAGCCAAAGGTTTGCACACTGGTTCACTCCAGTGGAGCGCAAAGGGTTGGCGGAGGTTGCGCGGCA
ACATCATCTCACACTGACCCAACTGACATTGGCACTCTTTTCACAAGTGATTGCCAATGCTTGCCAAGAG
AGACAATTTCGACTCAATGTACCTACATTCCATCGCGGCAATCGCTCTTTGGATATTGAACACACGATCG
GCGATTTTTCCAATTTGCTGATTTTTAGCGCCGATGTGGGAACGACTCAGACCCTGTTAAGCCTGTGTCA
GCAAACGGCTAACCAACTGCATCAATTACTTCGCCATGAAAGCTATTCAGGGGTTAGCGTGATGCGCGAT
TTATCGCGGAAACAGGGTGGGGTGCAGCGTTCACCGATAGTCTTTACCTCAGGCATGGAAATGCGAGACG
AGGAGATCTTTTCCGATCATGTCACTCAGCATTTAGGGCGTATGAATTGGGTGATTTCGCAGGGAGCGCA
GGTGACTCTCGATGCGCAAATTGCTCCGGCTTATGAAGGGATTTTGCTCAATTGGGATGTGCGAATGGAA
AACTTCGCTGATAAGGACATCACAGCGCTTTTCGCGCATTACGTTGATTTGATCCGCTGTGTGGCGCTGC
ATCCTGAGATGATGCAGCAAAGCGTACAACAGATTGACGCGCAACTCGGTTATGCTCGCCGCGAGTCGAT
TCAGGAGATGCCACTGACCCCTTTACAACAAGCTTACTTGCTAGGTCGCTCAACCCAAATTGCCTTAGGC
GGCGTCGCGATGCATGAGTTTCGTGAGTATCGAGGTCACATCGACACTCAGTCACTGCATAGCCGTCTGC
TCTATCTCGTTGAGCATATTCCTGCCTTGAGAACTCGCATTGATCAAGAGAAATGGATTCAGTGGGTCTC
TCCTTGCATAGCGTTAAATTGGCAAGCCATCGATTTACAGCATCTTTCCCGCGAACAAGCCTTATTAGCG
GTTGAGCCAGTCAGGCAGCAATATCAGCAGCGGATGCATGATTTAACGCGCTCGCCCTGGCAAATCTGTG
TGGTGCAACTGCCAATAGAAGAGCAAGAGGAGTTCAGCTCCATCGTATTGACCAGCTTTGATGCTTTGAT
TGTCGATGGTCGCACCCATGCACTCATTCTTGCTGCACTACTAGGAAGCGAAGAACCCGATATAACTCAG
GTGGTGCAAAATGCTCGTGATACTCAGTCCATCTCGCCGCAATTCGCCTCCAAAAAAGCGCAAGATGAAG
CGTATTGGAAAAGCAAACTTCATCCTGATTGCCCGCCGCCAGCACTGCCTTGGAAACAAGCATTAGAGAC
GATCACTACGTCTCGTTATGCTCGTGAAAGTTTGCAAATACCCAAAGAGAGTGTCGGTAAGCTCAATCGA
TGCGGCATTGAAAATGGCTTATTTCTCAATTCCTTGCTGACAGCAACCATCTTGGACGTGCTCTCCTATT
GGACAACCGAAATCGGGATGCGAGTGGGTTTTCCGGTATTAATTCCAAGCAGTAATGCGATTGATGGCAA
TGAGTCATCCTTTGTGATCTTAGAGCATGAAAAATCCACCCTGAGTTTGCTGAGCCAAGCGAGCAAGCTA
CAGCGTGAGATGCTAGAGGCTCTTGAGCATCTTGCTTTTTCTGGCGTCGATCTTAACCGTCTGTTGATGA
ATCAAGCGCCGCAAGCTCTGGTGCTGCCGGTTGTGTTAACCAATGGTTTGTCTTGGAAAACCCTGAATCC
AGAGGACGCTGTCACTCTGTTCGATGGGGTAACGCAAACTCCGCAGGTGGCTTTAGATATTCGCTTAACT
TACGACGAGCAGAAAAACCTCATCATCAGCTTTGATTATGCTTTAGCGGTTTTAGAGACTGAGCTTATCC
GCGAGATGTTAAGTGCCTTACATCATCGCTTGAGTCAGATCACTTCGTCAGCATCATTGGCCGCGCCGCT
TGAGCCATGTATCGACCTTTCACACTACCGTTTTAATAGCGATGAGTCGGCCAGTCACGATTGCGATTTT
CTTGCCAAGTTAGCGCAGCAATTGTTTGTCCGCACAGAGGATAAAACCGCTGTGATCTGCGGTGAACAAA
CCCTTTCTTATGCTCAATTGGGTGAGCAGGTTCAGCGCGTGATGTGGCAGCTCAAAGCGCGAGGGTTGAC
CACAGGAAATGTGCTCGCCATTTGCTTGCCACGCAGTGTTGAACATATCGTCATCAGTTTGGCTTCTGCA
CTTTCGGGGATTATCTGGGTACCTATTGATGCTGCGTCTCCCAAAGAGCGTCTGAATTACCTTTTAGAAA
ATTGTCACGCCGATCTGGTGGTGATGGATAAGCCCTGTGAGTTTGGCAATGTGATCGCTTTTGATGCCTT
GATTGAGCCTGTCTTATTCGCCGATGGAGTACCTGACGTTACACCACTCGATCAATTAAGCCGATTAAGC
CAAAGCCAACAAACGGCTTATTATCTTTATACCTCTGGCACTACGGGCAAACCTAAGTGCGTGGTGGTCA
ATAATCAGGCGACCTCGAATGTGATTGGTCAAACTGGCCAAGCGTGGCATCTCACCAGTGAGGATGTGGT
GATGTCAGTGACGCCATTGCATCATGATATGTCGGTGTTTGATCTCTTTGCCACCTTGAGCTTCGGAGCG
ACGTTAGTTCTTCCCGCTGGGCATGAAGAAAAAGATGCGTTGCAATGGAATCGCTTAATTGAGCGGCATC
AAGTGACGATTTGGGTCTCCGTCCCCGCTATCTTGGAGATGTTGCTCTCTTGCACTCAAGCAGGGCAATT
ACACTCACTTCGTCTGATTGCCCAAGGGGGGGATTACATCAAACCTGCCACCATCGCCCAATTACGCGCT
GGTTCAAATCCGCCGCGGTTGATCTCTTTGGGCGGTCCTACCGAGACGACGATTTGGAGCATCTGGCATG
AGCTGACGGCAGATGATGTCAGCGTGATCCCATATGGTCGGCCGTTGGCGGGAAACCGTTATTTCATTAT
GGATGAGATACAACGCCATGTACCGCAAGGTGTGGTCGGCCGTATCTTCACCTCTGGGGTCAATTTAGCG
CAAGGTTATCTTGAAGACGGCGAACTGAAACAAACCGATTTTGTCACCGTATTGGATGAGCATGGCCACC
CTGTGCGCGCGTTTCGAACGGGCGATCAAGGCTACTACCGCGCGGACGGCAATATCATTTTTGCTAGCCG
CATCAATGGTTATGTGAAAGTTCGTGGGGTACGAGTGTCACTGCCGGATATCGAAAAGCAGCTGCAAACT
CATCCGGCGCTCGCGAGCGTGGTGGTGGTCGATTATGCGGATACTAATGGAGATACCGCTTTAGCCGCAT
TATTTAGCGTTAAACCTCAGCAATCAGCATCGAGTCAGGCGTTACGAGAGTTTGCCAAACAATCGCTACC
GTCTTCGCATATTCCGAGTCGGTTTATTGCTTTAGAGGCTTTACCGCTTTCTGCGAATGGTAAAGTGGAT
CGCAAACAGTGCCAAGCGCATGTTCAGCGACAATCGATCTCTGTTGAACCAGTAGGTCAACCGAATCAAA
GTCAACCTCTCTCACCACCTACCTTGTCATCGGCTTCCTTGAGTGAGTTTGAACAGCGAGTCTGGCGACA
GCATCAACGACATGGTGACGGACGCAATCAATATGCGACCGCTTATCGATTGAGCGGAAAAGTGAATATC
GCGCGCTTAATCACAGCGCTCAGTCAGTTGCCCAATCATTTTCCAGTGTTAAACCGACGCTATGTGCTTG
ATGAGGCATCCGGCTTAACCTTGTACTCGGCGAAGCCAACACCGCTTGAGATCCATTTTGAGCATGTTGA
GTCAATGGATGAGGCGTTTGAACATCTTGTGCGATGGCAAAATCAGCCGATGGATTTAGCCAAGCAAGCC
ACACTAAGTTTTTGCTTGTTGAGTTTGGGGAGCGAAGAGCGAGTGCTTGGGGTGATAAGCCATCAAATTA
TCAGCGAGCAATGGGATTGGCGGCGCGTATTTGAGTGCGTAACCAATGGGTATAACCAAATCGCCTGTGA
CATCGATCCTGTGATGGAGGGGGAGGATCTTTCCCTCGGCTTTACCCCTGTGATGCCGCAAACGCCATTA
TCCCAAGCGTTGTTGCCGTGGTTACAGCCTGCGAGCCACGCTACATGGATTGAGCAGAGCTTGCCGAGCG
CAAATAGCGCCATCAATACGCTTTGCAGTCGTAAATATCGGATTGCCCTACACAGCAGCGTACTGGCGGA
GCATGGTTTAGCGCAGCCGGATAAGCAGGAAGTGCTTGCACTGATCGCCGCGTTATTTGCTCGCTACCTT
GCCGCAAGTGCGAAACTTGGCCAATTTGAGCTTTACGTTCCGCATGATGTGGAGCGCAAAACGCGTGAGT
TGAATGGTTCTATGATTGAAAGCCAGTTGGTGCATATCGCCCTTAAAGGCTTTGAGCGTCCGCTTTCGCA
ACTGAGCCAAGAGATCTTAGACGCTATGCGCCAGCCGTTAACGGGGGGAGTCGCTAGCGAAACTCACGCC
TCTGCCGCAGCCTTGGTGACTTGGTTAGTGGATCCTTCAGTGCATCTACAATTGGAGGGCTTGCGCTGCG
AAAAATTACTTTTTGCAGCCATGCACCCCAAATTTGAAGTCGCCTTGGGGGTTGGGCTTAATTGCCAAGG
TGCCCTAGTACTTGAGCTGGCGTTAGATGCCACGGTTTCCCCCCATGTCGGAGCCTACTTGCTTGAGCAA
TTTGTCGCTGCGATAGGTGGGCGAACAATGCCTTCTTCGACAACCTCATCCTCTCATGTCTCAGCCATTG
AGTTGACGTCAAACAATCCGCCGACCTCAAACAATGCGCATGCGGCGTTGGCAGAGTCTGAGCTTGAATT
GAGCGCTGTAAATTCCTCTGCGGTTGAAGAGTGCATTTTGGCTGAGTTTCGCTCAGCACTTGGTGTTGCC
GAGATGACGGCAGAGGATGATTTCTTTGATTTTGGCGGACATTCCCTGATCGCAACGCGAGTCATTGGTC
GCTTGTTGAGCGAGCAAGGTATTGAACTGCACATCAATGATATGTTTAGTTTCCCTAATGCCAAGCAACT
GGCGCAGCAAGCCGTACTTCACCGTAAACCCACCAGCACATCATTCGCAGTGAGTGAGGTGGTCGAGTCG
TCCAAAGCGCCTTTGTCGTTAGCACAAGCCTCTTTATGGAAGGCGATGAGCAAATACGCCAAGTTTGGTT
TGACCCACATCTTCAATCTTCCGTTTGCGCTTAAATTTTTAGATGAGGTCAATGAGCAAGCATTTGGTGA
GGCTTTTCACTGGCTTTTACTGCGTCATGCTGGGTTACGAACCCACTTTGGCCTAGAAGATGGGCAGCCT
TACCAGCACGTGATCGCAGCCAGCAACATAGAACATTACCAGTGGTTCTGGACGTCTAAAGATAACGCCG
CCCAATCCGTGGCCAGACTACTGGCGCAAGAGGCCGAGCACACCTTTGACCTGAGCCAAGAATTGCCACT
TCGACTCAATTTCGTACGTGATGAACAGACGGGGACGCAATATCTTTCACTTCTGTTCCACCATATTGTG
TTGGATGAGTGGTCGATCAATATTTTGATGGATGAATTAGCACAGGTGTATCAACACAGTGTGCAAGGTA
CTCGTCCACAGTGGCAAACGGAACCCTTACCTTTCCATGAGTTTGCTCGCAAGCAGCGTTCTTCGGCATT
CAATCAAACGCATCTTAACTATTGGTTAACCAAGTTTGCCGGTGTGCCTTGGGCACAGCCTCTGTTTGCT
GCGGATCATCCTTTAAGTAACAGCACTGGCGTCGATCTTGGAGAAGGCGGCTGGGTCGAAATAAAATTGC
CGAAATCAACCATGGTATCGCTGTATCAATTGGCTAAAGCACGCCATGCTTCGTTGTTTAACGTGATGTA
TGCGGCGATTTCTGCGTCGGTACATTGTCTCGGCGCACCAGAAAAGCTGCTGGTTGGCACACCTGCTTCC
GGTCGGCTGGATGCCGAGTTTTTCGACACAGTCGGTTATTTCACTACCATGGGCGTTCAGTTGGTGGATT
TCACGAAAGTACAAACGGTGTGGCAACTCATCGAGCAAGTGAAAAACAGCATTAACCAGTCGATGCCATA
CACAGATATTCCGATTGACCTGATTGAAGAAGGGCTCAAAGGTGTTGAGCATGAGACGGAAGGTCACATG
TTTGAGGTCTTTATACAACTGCATGCAAAAAATAAGCTGCATGGAGAGCTACTGTTGACAGAAGGGCATG
CGATCCGCTTCCAACAAGTCGATCCCGATAAAAGTGAATCCGGCTTAGGTTTACAGTTTGAAATTTTAGA
AGAGAGGATCGAGCAAAAGCAGACGTTGAGAGTCATGATGAGTTATATGTCGAAACACTATAGCCCAGCT
CAAGTCGCTCTGTTGACCAAGGTAACCAGTGGCATGTTTGAGCGGTTTTCCGATTGTATTGCACAAGATA
TTGCACTGCCGACGCTGAAAAAGCAGGTGAGGCAGCTTGAAGATGAAGCTTGTCGCTCTCCGTCCATGGG
GTAGTATCGTCCATTCCGACAGCATCGCCAGTCACTATGGCGTGCTGCTAGCGCTATATGCGTTGATGCA
ATTTCTATGCGCACCCGTTCTCGGAGCACTGTCCGACCGCTTTGGCCGCCGCCCAGTCCTGCTCGCTTCG
CTACTTGGAGCCACTATCGACTACGCGATCATGGCGACCACACCCGTCCTGTGGATCTGCCTCGCTGGCC
TGCCGCAGTTCTTCAACCTCCCGGCGCAGCTTTTCGTTCTCAATTTCAGCATCCCTTTCGGCATACCATT
TTATGACGGCGGCAGAGTCATAAAGCACCTCATTACCCTTGCCACCGCCTCGCAGAACGGGCATTCCCTG
TTCCTGCCAGTTCTGAATGGTACGGATACTCGCACCGAAAATGTCAGCCAGCTGCTTTTTGTTGACTTCC
ATTGTTCATTCCACGGACAAAAACAGAGAAAGGAAACGACAGAGGCCAAAAAGCTCGCTTTCAGCACCTG
TCGTTTCCTTTCTTTTCAGAGGGTATTTTAAATAAAAACATTAAGTTATGACGAAGAAGAACGGAAACGC
CTTAAACCGGAAAATTTTCATAAATAGCGAAAACCCGCGAGGTCGCCGCCCCGTAACAAGGCGGATCGCC
GGAAAGGACCCGCAAATGATAATAATTATCAATTGCATACTATCGACGGCACTGCTGCCAGATAACACCA
CCGGGGAAACATTCCATCATGATGGCCGTGCGGACATAGGAAGCCAGTTCATCCATCGCTTTCTTGTCTG
CTGCCATTTGCTTTGTGACATCCAGCGCCGCACATTCAGCAGCGTTTTTCAGCGCGTTTTCGATCAACGT
TTCAATGTTGGTATCAACACCAGGTTTAACTTTGAACTTATCGGCACTGACGGTTACCTTGTTCTGCGCT
GGCTCATCACGCTGGATACCAAGGCTGATGTTGTAGATATTGGTCACCGGCTGAGGTGTTTCGATTGCCG
CTGCGTGGATAGCACCATTACTAGTCATGGAATTCTAGCTCGGTACCCGGGGATCCTCTAGAGTCGACCT
GCAGGCATGCAAGCTTGGCTGTTTTGGCGGATGAGAGAAGATTTTCAGCCTGATACAGATTAAATCAGAA
CGCAGAAGCGGTCTGATAAAACAGAATTTGCCTGGCGGCAGTAGCGCGGTGGTCCCACCTGACCCCATGC
CGAACTCAGAAGTGAAACGCCGTAGCGCCGATGGTAGTGTGGGGTCTCCCCATGCGAGAGTAGGGAACTG
CCAGGCATCAAATAAAACGAAAGGCTCAGTCGAAAGACTGGGCCTTTCGTTTTATCTGTTGTTTGTCGGT
GAACGCTCTCCTGAGTAGGACAAATCCGCCGGGAGCGGATTTGAACGTTGCGAAGCAACGGCCCGGAGGG
TGGCGGGCAGGACGCCCGCCATAAACTGCCAGGCATCAAATTAAGCAGAAGGCCATCCTGACGGATGGCC
TTTTTGCGTTTCTACAAACTCTTTTGTTTATTTTTCTAAATACATTCAAATATGTATCCGCTCATGAGAC
AATAACCCTGATAAATGCTTCAATAATATTGAAAAAGGAAGAGTATGAGTATTCAACATTTCCGTGTCGC
CCTTATTCCCTTTTTTGCGGCATTTTGCCTTCCTGTTTTTGCTCACCCAGAAACGCTGGTGAAAGTAAAA
GATGCTGAAGATCAGTTGGGTGCACGAGTGGGTTACATCGAACTGGATCTCAACAGCGGTAAGATCCTTG
AGAGTTTTCGCCCCGAAGAACGTTTTCCAATGATGAGCACTTTTAAAGTTCTGCTATGTGGCGCGGTATT
ATCCCGTGTTGACGCCGGGCAAGAGCAACTCGGTCGCCGCATACACTATTCTCAGAATGACTTGGTTGAG
TACTCACCAGTCACAGAAAAGCATCTTACGGATGGCATGACAGTAAGAGAATTATGCAGTGCTGCCATAA
CCATGAGTGATAACACTGCGGCCAACTTACTTCTGACAACGATCGGAGGACCGAAGGAGCTAACCGCTTT
TTTGCACAACATGGGGGATCATGTAACTCGCCTTGATCGTTGGGAACCGGAGCTGAATGAAGCCATACCA
AACGACGAGCGTGACACCACGATGCCTGTAGCAATGGCAACAACGTTGCGCAAACTATTAACTGGCGAAC
TACTTACTCTAGCTTCCCGGCAACAATTAATAGACTGGATGGAGGCGGATAAAGTTGCAGGACCACTTCT
GCGCTCGGCCCTTCCGGCTGGCTGGTTTATTGCTGATAAATCTGGAGCCGGTGAGCGTGGGTCTCGCGGT
ATCATTGCAGCACTGGGGCCAGATGGTAAGCCCTCCCGTATCGTAGTTATCTACACGACGGGGAGTCAGG
CAACTATGGATGAACGAAATAGACAGATCGCTGAGATAGGTGCCTCACTGATTAAGCATTGGTAACTGTC
AGACCAAGTTTACTCATATATACTTTAGATTGATTTAAAACCTCATTTTTAATTTAAAAGGATCTAGGTG
AAGATCCTTTTTGATAATCTCATGACCAAAATCCCTTAACGTGAGTTTTCGTTCCACTGAGCGTCAGACC
CCGTAGAAAAGATCAAAGGATCTTCTTGAGATCCTTTTTTTCTGCGCGTAATCTGCTGCTTGCAAACAAA
AAAACCACCGCTACCAGCGGTGGTTTGTTTGCCGGATCAAGAGCTACCAACTCTTTTTCCGAAGGTAACT
GGCTTCAGCAGAGCGCAGATACCAAATACTGTCCTTCTAGTGTAGCCGTAGTTAGGCCACCACTTCAAGA
ACTCTGTAGCACCGCCTACATACCTCGCTCTGCTAATCCTGTTACCAGTGGCTGCTGCCAGTGGCGATAA
GTCGTGTCTTACCGGGTTGGACTCAAGACGATAGTTACCGGATAAGGCGCAGCGGTCGGGCTGAACGGGG
GGTTCGTGCACACAGCCCAGCTTGGAGCGAACGACCTACACCGAACTGAGATACCTACAGCGTGAGCTAT
GAGAAAGCGCCACGCTTCCCGAAGGGAGAAAGGCGGACAGGTATCCGGTAAGCGGCAGGGTCGGAACAGG
AGAGCGCACGA
Features (pLannotate 1.2.2; 24 found; start..end, strand, type, name):
    299..439     -  misc_feature   bom: basis of mobility region from pBR322
    541..581     -  CDS            rop (fragment): Rop protein, which maintains plasmids at low copy number; rop
    625..702     +  promoter       lacIq promoter: lacI (mutant); In the lacIq allele, a single base change in the promoter boosts expression of the lacI gene about 10-fold.
    703..1785    +  CDS            lacI: lac repressor; lacI; The lac repressor binds to the lac operator to inhibit transcription in E. coli. This inhibition can be relieved by adding lactose or isopropyl-β-D-thiogalactopyranoside (IPTG).
   1827..1844    +  promoter       tet promoter (fragment): E. coli promoter for tetracycline efflux protein gene
   1840..1941    -  CDS            yciV (fragment): RNAAM_ECOLI - Also known as trpH From Escherichia coli (strain K12).
   2020..2046    +  promoter       trc promoter (fragment): strong E. coli promoter; hybrid between the trp and lac UV5 promoters
   2050..2072    +  protein_bind   lac operator (fragment): The lac repressor binds to the lac operator to inhibit transcription in E. coli. This inhibition can be relieved by adding lactose or isopropyl-β-D-thiogalactopyranoside (IPTG). lac repressor encoded by lacI
   2096..2713    +  CDS            entD: ENTD_ECOLI - Experimental evidence at protein level: Swiss-Prot protein existence level 1. Involved in the biosynthesis of the siderophore enterobactin (enterochelin), which is a macrocyclic trimeric lactone of N-(2,3- dihydroxybenzoyl)-serine. The serine trilactone serves as a scaffolding for the three catechol functionalities that provide hexadentate coordination for the tightly ligated iron(2+) atoms. Plays an essential role in the assembly of the enterobactin by catalyzing the transfer of the 4'-phosphopantetheine (Ppant) moiety from coenzyme A to the apo- domains of both EntB (ArCP domain
   2739..3911    +  CDS            entC: ENTC_ECOLI - Experimental evidence at protein level: Swiss-Prot protein existence level 1. Involved in the biosynthesis of the siderophore enterobactin (macrocyclic trimeric lactone of N-(2,3-dihydroxybenzoyl)-serine). Catalyzes the reversible conversion of chorismate to isochorismate. From Escherichia coli (strain K12).
   3924..5531    +  CDS            entE: ENTE_ECOLI - Experimental evidence at protein level: Swiss-Prot protein existence level 1. Involved in the biosynthesis of the siderophore enterobactin (enterochelin), which is a macrocyclic trimeric lactone of N-(2,3- dihydroxybenzoyl)-serine. The serine trilactone serves as a scaffolding for the three catechol functionalities that provide hexadentate coordination for the tightly ligated iron(2+) atoms. EntE proccesses via a two-step adenylation-ligation reaction (bi-uni-uni-bi ping-pong mechanism). First, it catalyzes the activation of the carboxylate group of 2,3-dihydroxy-benzoate (DHB), v
   5548..6402    +  CDS            entB: ENTB_ECOLI - Also known as entG From Escherichia coli (strain K12).
   6405..7148    +  CDS            entA: ENTA_ECOLI - Experimental evidence at protein level: Swiss-Prot protein existence level 1. Involved in the biosynthesis of the siderophore enterobactin (enterochelin), which is a macrocyclic trimeric lactone of N-(2,3- dihydroxybenzoyl)-serine. Catalyzes the reversible NAD-dependent oxidation of the C3-hydroxyl group of 2,3-dihydro-2,3-dihydroxybenzoate (2,3-diDHB), producing the transient intermediate 2-hydroxy-3-oxo-4,6- cyclohexadiene-1-carboxylate, which undergoes rapid aromatization to the final product, 2,3-dihydroxybenzoate (2,3-DHB). Only the compounds with a C3-hydroxyl group such as
   8522..12760   +  CDS            mbtB: MBTB_MYCTU - Experimental evidence at protein level: Swiss-Prot protein existence level 1. Involved in the initial steps of the mycobactin biosynthetic pathway. Putatively couples activated salicylic acid with serine or threonine and cyclizes this precursor to the hydroxyphenyloxazoline ring system present in this class of siderophores. Essential for growth in macrophages. From Mycobacterium tuberculosis (strain ATCC 25618 / H37Rv).
  15755..15947   +  CDS            TcR (fragment): tetracycline efflux protein; tet; confers resistance to tetracycline
  15933..16172   -  CDS            Nu1 (fragment): TERS_LAMBD - Experimental evidence at protein level: Swiss-Prot protein existence level 1. The small subunit is responsible for the binding to multiple recognition elements within the packaging initiation site cos (PubMed:15755448, PubMed:16618107, PubMed:2989542). The terminase lies at a unique vertex of the procapsid and is composed of two subunits, a small terminase subunit involved in viral DNA recognition (binding to packaging sequence cos), and a large terminase subunit possessing endonucleolytic, ATPase and helicase activities (DNA maturation and packaging) (Probable). The terminase bin
  16167..16411   +  misc_feature   cos (fragment): lambda cos site; allows packaging into phage lambda particles
  16760..16816   +  misc_feature   MCS: pUC18/19 multiple cloning site
  16900..17015   +  ncRNA          5S rRNA: Accession: RF00001 - 5S ribosomal RNA
  17019..17105   +  terminator     rrnB T1 terminator: Escherichia coli rrnB; transcription terminator T1 from the E. coli rrnB gene
  17197..17224   +  terminator     rrnB T2 terminator: transcription terminator T2 from the E. coli rrnB gene
  17243..17334   +  promoter       AmpR promoter: bla
  17335..18195   +  CDS            AmpR: β-lactamase; bla; confers resistance to ampicillin, carbenicillin, and related antibiotics
  18366..113     +  rep_origin     ori (across the origin): high-copy-number ColE1/pMB1/pBR322/pUC origin of replication
