[The description below was written by a language model from this plasmid's Addgene catalogue record and pLannotate feature annotations shown in this document.]
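Description:
pEV_S is a roughly 18.8 kb bacterial expression plasmid built on pDSW204, a pBR322-type vector, and intended for production of the catecholate siderophore serratiochelin and analogs in Escherichia coli. It replicates from a ColE1/pMB1-family origin. The catalogue lists it as low copy, and the annotation shows the pBR322 bom region and only a fragment of rop. Selection is by ampicillin through the bla gene and its own promoter. A lambda cos site, flanked by fragments of the phage Nu1 gene and a tetracycline-resistance remnant, was added to the backbone. The depositor states it was included to stabilise the plasmid with its large insert.

The payload is a synthetic pathway placed downstream of a trc-type promoter and lac operator, both annotated only as fragments. A lacIq-driven lacI gene on the same plasmid supplies repressor, so expression should be IPTG-inducible. The E. coli enterobactin genes follow in the order entD, entC, entE, entB and entA. EntC, EntB and EntA make 2,3-dihydroxybenzoate from chorismate, EntE activates it, and EntD is the phosphopantetheinyl transferase that primes carrier domains. The catalogue lists the Vibrio cholerae vibriobactin genes vibH and vibF as the remaining inserts. The automated annotation does not name them, but the unannotated stretch after entA and the long CDS matched by homology to the mycobactin synthetase MbtB probably correspond to them. rrnB T1 and T2 terminators close the unit.

Repository sequencing found A57E in entE and Q182R in entA, and the plasmid is reported to function as described. It is used for combinatorial biosynthesis of nonribosomal peptides.
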