Addgene plasmid #100266: pEV_S
Purpose: pDSW204 carrying genes entABCDE, vibHF and a cos site, for serratiochelin and analogs production in E. coli
Depositing lab: Timothy Lu. Depositing organization: Massachusetts Institute of Technology. Publication: An Engineered Synthetic Pathway for Discovering Nonnatural Nonribosomal Peptides in Escherichia coli. Cleto S, Lu TK. MBio. 2017 Oct 10;8(5). pii: e01474-17. doi: 10.1128/mBio.01474-17. PubMed 29018120.
Backbone
  Vector backbone: pDSW204
  Backbone size w/o insert (bp): 4500
  Total vector size (bp): 18830
  Modifications to backbone: Added cos site for plasmid stability with large inserts.
  Vector type: Bacterial Expression, Synthetic Biology ; Expression, pBR322
Growth in bacteria
  Bacterial resistance: Ampicillin, 100 μg/mL
  Growth temperature: 37°C
  Growth strain: DH5alpha
  Growth instructions: In minimal medium, grow at 30C.
  Copy number: Low Copy
Gene/Insert 1
  Gene/Insert name: entD
  Species: Escherichia coli
  GenBank ID: ID 945194
  Entrez Gene: entD (a.k.a. b0583, ECK0575)
Gene/Insert 2
  Gene/Insert name: entC
  Species: Escherichia coli
  GenBank ID: ID 945511
Gene/Insert 3
  Gene/Insert name: entE
  Species: Escherichia coli
  GenBank ID: ID 947426
Gene/Insert 4
  Gene/Insert name: entB
  Species: Escherichia coli
  GenBank ID: ID 946178
Gene/Insert 5
  Gene/Insert name: entA
  Species: Escherichia coli
  GenBank ID: ID 945284
Gene/Insert 6
  Gene/Insert name: vibH
  Species: Vibrio cholerae
  GenBank ID: ID 2615318
Gene/Insert 7
  Gene/Insert name: vibF
  Species: Vibrio cholerae
  GenBank ID: ID 2614958
Gene/Insert 8
  Gene/Insert name: cos
Terms and licenses: Academic/Nonprofit Terms; Industry Terms: Not Available to Industry
Depositor comments: Addgene sequencing results found an A57E mutation in entE and a Q182R mutation in entA. Plasmid functions as described.
How to cite: pEV_S was a gift from Timothy Lu (Addgene plasmid # 100266 ; http://n2t.net/addgene:100266 ; RRID:Addgene_100266)
